>Addgene plasmid #176169 | pMC7-XI2dw | addgene full sequence | sequence record 346226 | Addgene NGS Result
CTCATGGAAAACGGTGTAACAAGGGTGAACACTATCCCATATCACCAGCTCACCGTCTTTCATTGCCATA
CGAAATTCCGGATGAGCATTCATCAGGCGGGCAAGAATGTGAATAAAGGCCGGATAAAACTTGTGCTTAT
TTTTCTTTACGGTCTTTAAAAAGGCCGTAATATCCAGCTGAACGGTCTGGTTATAGGTACATTGAGCAAC
TGACTGAAATGCCTCAAAATGTTCTTTACGATGCCATTGGGATATATCAACGGTGGTATATCCAGTGATT
TTTTTCTCCATTTTAGCTTCCTTAGCTCCTGAAAATCTCGATAACTCAAAAAATACGCCCGGTAGTGATC
TTATTTCATTATGGTGAAAGTTGGAACCTCTTACGTGCCCGATCAATCATGACCAAAATCCCTTAACGTG
AGTTTTCGTTCCACTGAGCGTCAGACCCCGTAGAAAAGATCAAAGGATCTTCTTGAGATCCTTTTTTTCT
GCGCGTAATCTGCTGCTTGCAAACAAAAAAACCACCGCTACCAGCGGTGGTTTGTTTGCCGGATCAAGAG
CTACCAACTCTTTTTCCGAAGGTAACTGGCTTCAGCAGAGCGCAGATACCAAATACTGTTCTTCTAGTGT
AGCCGTAGTTAGGCCACCACTTCAAGAACTCTGTAGCACCGCCTACATACCTCGCTCTGCTAATCCTGTT
ACCAGTGGCTGCTGCCAGTGGCGATAAGTCGTGTCTTACCGGGTTGGACTCAAGACGATAGTTACCGGAT
AAGGCGCAGCGGTCGGGCTGAACGGGGGGTTCGTGCACACAGCCCAGCTTGGAGCGAACGACCTACACCG
AACTGAGATACCTACAGCGTGAGCTATGAGAAAGCGCCACGCTTCCCGAAGGGAGAAAGGCGGACAGGTA
TCCGGTAAGCGGCAGGGTCGGAACAGGAGAGCGCACGAGGGAGCTTCCAGGGGGAAACGCCTGGTATCTT
TATAGTCCTGTCGGGTTTCGCCACCTCTGACTTGAGCGTCGATTTTTGTGATGCTCGTCAGGGGGGCGGA
GCCTATGGAAAAACGCCAGCAACGCGGCCTTTTTACGGTTCCTGGCCTTTTGCTGGCCTTTTGCTCACAT
GTTCTTTCCTGCGTTATCCCCTGATTCTGTGGATAACCGTAGTCGGTCTCAGAGTCCTGCAGGACTAGTG
CTGAGGCATTAATCACACGACTAGCGCTTTCAGATATTAAAAAGTTTAGATGTAGGTTTTAGCGGTAACA
GTTATATAAATCGTGTTTCTTCTCTTGATGAAACAAAAAAATGCTAGAAAAACTTTGTCGTTTCTTACTT
TTGGTGCGCTTTGCAGTTTTCGTGGCTAGACTTAGAATCATTTCTCCTCAGATTTCTTGATTAAAGTTTG
GTGCGAAGCCCTACTCTAACATTGGTGTTCTTCTTTTCATTCACGCAAGTTAAGTCCAGGAAGGTGAGCA
AATGCTCATCCTTCTGTTCATGCGTGACGGCTGAATTATCCTTATCTGGCGTACCCGTGCAGCCGTTTCC
GTGCCTCGGTTCCTCCGAGATATCCTTAGGGACCGCCAGGGACCATGATTGCGTCAACTGTTGTCACCGC
TCCAGAGGATCCTCTGTAACCTTTTCAACCATAAAAATAGAAAGGGCACAGGGTTGGGGTATTTGAATTT
TTTTTTTGGGTTTTTTCGTATTACTTATTACTTACCTTCTTTTCTATATAATTTTGTTTTTCCCTGGTAG
AGCGGAATCTTCCCACATTAAGACCTCAGCGCCGATGAGACCAGACCAATAAAAAACGCCCGGCGGCAAC
CGAGCGTTCTGAACAAATCCAGATGGAGTTCTGAGGTCATTACTGGATCTATCAACAGGAGTCCAAGCGA
GCTCGATATCAAATTACGCCCCGCCCTGCCACTCATCGCAGTACTGTTGTAATTCATTAAGCATTCTGCC
GACATGGAAGCCATCACAAACGGCATGATGAACCTGAATCGCCAGCGGCATCAGCACCTTGTCGCCTTGC
GTATAATATTTGCCCATGGTGAAAACGGGGGCGAAGAAGTTGTCCATATTGGCCACGTTTAAATCAAAAC
TGGTGAAACTCACCCAGGGATTGGCTGAAACGAAAAACATATTCTCAATAAACCCTTTAGGGAAATAGGC
CAGGTTTTCACCGTAACACGCCACATCTTGCGAATATATGTGTAGAAACTGCCGGAAATCGTCGTGGTAT
TCACTCCAGAGCGATGAAAACGTTTCAGTTTG
Features (pLannotate 1.2.2; 4 found; start..end, strand, type, name):
    292..389     -  promoter       cat promoter: promoter of the E. coli cat gene encoding chloramphenicol acetyltransferase
    473..1061    +  rep_origin     ori: high-copy-number ColE1/pMB1/pBR322/pUC origin of replication
   1799..1833    -  terminator     lambda t0 terminator: minimal transcription terminator from phage lambda (Scholtissek and Grosse, 1987)
   1907..291     -  CDS            cat (across the origin): CAT_ECOLX - Experimental evidence at protein level: Swiss-Prot protein existence level 1. This enzyme is an effector of chloramphenicol resistance in bacteria. From Escherichia coli. This protein is used as a marker in many commonly used cloning vectors, such as pACYC184.
