[The description below was written by a language model from this plasmid's Addgene catalogue record and pLannotate feature annotations shown in this document.]
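Description:
pMC7-XI2dw is a level-0 "part" plasmid for the yeast Modular Cloning (MoClo) system, built in the pYTK001 entry backbone of the Yeast Modular Cloning Toolkit. It is a small, high-copy E. coli plasmid of about 2.3 kb. The annotated features cover only the bacterial maintenance functions: a ColE1/pUC-type origin of replication, and a chloramphenicol acetyltransferase (cat) gene driven by its native promoter and followed by a lambda t0 terminator. This gene provides chloramphenicol selection. No yeast origin, yeast selection marker, promoter or reporter is recorded, which fits its role as a storage vector for a single DNA part rather than a plasmid meant to function in yeast by itself.

The payload is a type 7 part holding the 3' (downstream) homology region for the Saccharomyces cerevisiae genomic integration site XI-2. This region was amplified from the EasyClone-MarkerFree toolkit and inserted by BsmBI Golden Gate cloning, which destroyed both BsmBI sites. The automated feature table does not annotate the homology arm; it presumably lies in the unannotated stretch between the origin and the terminator, though the record does not give its exact boundaries.

In use, this part would be combined with other MoClo part types in hierarchical Golden Gate assemblies, including a matching upstream XI-2 homology part. The result is an integration cassette whose flanking arms direct homologous recombination of expression constructs into the XI-2 locus. The plasmid belongs to an expansion of the yeast toolkit aimed at CRISPR-based applications, genomic integrations and combinatorial libraries.
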