Addgene plasmid #176169: pMC7-XI2dw
Purpose: yeast MoClo level-0 part plasmid type 7 containing 3' homology for integration site XI-2
Depositing lab: Florian David. Depositing organization: Chalmers University of Technology. Publication: Expansion of the Yeast Modular Cloning Toolkit for CRISPR-Based Applications, Genomic Integrations and Combinatorial Libraries. Otto M, Skrekas C, Gossing M, Gustafsson J, Siewers V, David F. ACS Synth Biol. 2021 Dec 17;10(12):3461-3474. doi: 10.1021/acssynbio.1c00408. Epub 2021 Dec 3. PubMed 34860007.
Backbone
  Vector backbone: pYTK001
  Vector type: Synthetic Biology
Growth in bacteria
  Bacterial resistance: Chloramphenicol, 25 μg/mL
  Growth temperature: 37°C
  Growth strain: DH5alpha
  Copy number: High Copy
Gene/Insert
  Gene/Insert name: 3' homology for integration site XI-2
  Species: S. cerevisiae (budding yeast)
  Cloning method: Restriction Enzyme; 5′ cloning site BsmBI (destroyed during cloning); 3′ cloning site BsmBI (destroyed during cloning)
Terms and licenses: Academic/Nonprofit Terms; Industry Terms: Not Available to Industry
Depositor comments: Constructed using the Yeast Modular Cloning Toolkit (Lee et al. ACS Synth Biol. 2015). Homologous region amplified from EasyClone-MarkerFree toolkit (Jessop-Fabre et al. Biotechnol J. 2016).
How to cite: pMC7-XI2dw was a gift from Florian David (Addgene plasmid # 176169 ; http://n2t.net/addgene:176169 ; RRID:Addgene_176169)
